>Addgene plasmid #61192 | pCMB-ACTFr | depositor full sequence | sequence record 100504 | pCMB-ACTFr sequence 11500 bps
ATTCGGGCACGAACCCAGTGGACATAAGCCTCGTTCGGTTCGTAAGCTGTAATGCAAGTAGCGTAACTGC
CGTCACGCAACTGGTCCAGAACCTTGACCGAACGCAGCGGTGGTAACGGCGCAGTGGCGGTTTTCATGGC
TTCTTGTTATGACATGTTTTTTTGGGGTACAGTCTATGCCTCGGGCATCCAAGCAGCAAGCGCGTTACGC
CGTGGGTCGATGTTTGATGTTATGGAGCAGCAACGATGTTACGCAGCAGGGCAGTCGCCCTAAAACAAAG
TTAAACATCATGGGGGAAGCGGTGATCGCCGAAGTATCGACTCAACTATCAGAGGTAGTTGGCGTCATCG
AGCGCCATCTCGAACCGACGTTGCTGGCCGTACATTTGTACGGCTCCGCAGTGGATGGCGGCCTGAAGCC
ACACAGTGATATTGATTTGCTGGTTACGGTGACCGTAAGGCTTGATGAAACAACGCGGCGAGCTTTGATC
AACGACCTTTTGGAAACTTCGGCTTCCCCTGGAGAGAGCGAGATTCTCCGCGCTGTAGAAGTCACCATTG
TTGTGCACGACGACATCATTCCGTGGCGTTATCCAGCTAAGCGCGAACTGCAATTTGGAGAATGGCAGCG
CAATGACATTCTTGCAGGTATCTTCGAGCCAGCCACGATCGACATTGATCTGGCTATCTTGCTGACAAAA
GCAAGAGAACATAGCGTTGCCTTGGTAGGTCCAGCGGCGGAGGAACTCTTTGATCCGGTTCCTGAACAGG
ATCTATTTGAGGCGCTAAATGAAACCTTAACGCTATGGAACTCGCCGCCCGACTGGGCTGGCGATGAGCG
AAATGTAGTGCTTACGTTGTCCCGCATTTGGTACAGCGCAGTAACCGGCAAAATCGCGCCGAAGGATGTC
GCTGCCGACTGGGCAATGGAGCGCCTGCCGGCCCAGTATCAGCCCGTCATACTTGAAGCTAGACAGGCTT
ATCTTGGACAAGAAGAAGATCGCTTGGCCTCGCGCGCAGATCAGTTGGAAGAATTTGTCCACTACGTGAA
AGGCGAGATCACCAAGGTAGTCGGCAAATAATGTCTAGCTAGAAATTCGTTCAAGCCGACGCCGCTTCGC
CGGCGTTAACTCAAGCGATTAGATGCACTAAGCACATAATTGCTCACAGCCAAACTATCAGGTCAAGTCT
GCTTTTATTATTTTTAAGCGTGCATAATAAGCCCTACACAAATTGGGAGATATATCATGCATGACCAAAA
TCCCTTAACGTGAGTTTTCGTTCCACTGAGCGTCAGACCCCGTAGAAAAGATCAAAGGATCTTCTTGAGA
TCCTTTTTTTCTGCGCGTAATCTGCTGCTTGCAAACAAAAAAACCACCGCTACCAGCGGTGGTTTGTTTG
CCGGATCAAGAGCTACCAACTCTTTTTCCGAAGGTAACTGGCTTCAGCAGAGCGCAGATACCAAATACTG
TCCTTCTAGTGTAGCCGTAGTTAGGCCACCACTTCAAGAACTCTGTAGCACCGCCTACATACCTCGCTCT
GCTAATCCTGTTACCAGTGGCTGCTGCCAGTGGCGATAAGTCGTGTCTTACCGGGTTGGACTCAAGACGA
TAGTTACCGGATAAGGCGCAGCGGTCGGGCTGAACGGGGGGTTCGTGCACACAGCCCAGCTTGGAGCGAA
CGACCTACACCGAACTGAGATACCTACAGCGTGAGCTATGAGAAAGCGCCACGCTTCCCGAAGGGAGAAA
GGCGGACAGGTATCCGGTAAGCGGCAGGGTCGGAACAGGAGAGCGCACGAGGGAGCTTCCAGGGGGAAAC
GCCTGGTATCTTTATAGTCCTGTCGGGTTTCGCCACCTCTGACTTGAGCGTCGATTTTTGTGATGCTCGT
CAGGGGGGCGGAGCCTATGGAAAAACGCCAGCAACGCGGCCTTTTTACGGTTCCTGGCCTTTTGCTGGCC
TTTTGCTCACATGTTCTTTCCTGCGTTATCCCCTGATTCTGTGGATAACCGTATTACCGCCTTTGAGTGA
GCTGATACCGCTCGCCGCAGCCGAACGACCGAGCGCAGCGAGTCAGTGAGCGAGGAAGCGGAAGAGCGCC
TGATGCGGTATTTTCTCCTTACGCATCTGTGCGGTATTTCACACCGCATATGGTGCACTCTCAGTACAAT
CTGCTCTGATGCCGCATAGTTAAGCCAGTATACACTCCGCTATCGCTACGTGACTGGGTCATGGCTGCGC
CCCGACACCCGCCAACACCCGCTGACGCGCCCTGACGGGCTTGTCTGCTCCCGGCATCCGCTTACAGACA
AGCTGTGACCGTCTCCGGGAGCTGCATGTGTCAGAGGTTTTCACCGTCATCACCGAAACGCGCGAGGCAG
GGTGCCTTGATGTGGGCGCCGGCGGTCGAGTGGCGACGGCGCGGCTTGTCCGCGCCCTGGTAGATTGCCT
GGCCGTAGGCCAGCCATTTTTGAGCGGCCAGCGGCCGCGATAGGCCGACGCGAAGCGGCGGGGCGTAGGG
AGCGCAGCGACCGAAGGGTAGGCGCTTTTTGCAGCTCTTCGGCTGTGCGCTGGCCAGACAGTTATGCACA
GGCCAGGCGGGTTTTAAGAGTTTTAATAAGTTTTAAAGAGTTTTAGGCGGAAAAATCGCCTTTTTTCTCT
TTTATATCAGTCACTTACATGTGTGACCGGTTCCCAATGTACGGCTTTGGGTTCCCAATGTACGGGTTCC
GGTTCCCAATGTACGGCTTTGGGTTCCCAATGTACGTGCTATCCACAGGAAAGAGACCTTTTCGACCTTT
TTCCCCTGCTAGGGCAATTTGCCCTAGCATCTGCTCCGTACATTAGGAACCGGCGGATGCTTCGCCCTCG
ATCAGGTTGCGGTAGCGCATGACTAGGATCGGGCCAGCCTGCCCCGCCTCCTCCTTCAAATCGTACTCCG
GCAGGTCATTTGACCCGATCAGCTTGCGCACGGTGAAACAGAACTTCTTGAACTCTCCGGCGCTGCCACT
GCGTTCGTAGATCGTCTTGAACAACCATCTGGCTTCTGCCTTGCCTGCGGCGCGGCGTGCCAGGCGGTAG
AGAAAACGGCCGATGCCGGGATCGATCAAAAAGTAATCGGGGTGAACCGTCAGCACGTCCGGGTTCTTGC
CTTCTGTGATCTCGCGGTACATCCAATCAGCTAGCTCGATCTCGATGTACTCCGGCCGCCCGGTTTCGCT
CTTTACGATCTTGTAGCGGCTAATCAAGGCTTCACCCTCGGATACCGTCACCAGGCGGCCGTTCTTGGCC
TTCTTCGTACGCTGCATGGCAACGTGCGTGGTGTTTAACCGAATGCAGGTTTCTACCAGGTCGTCTTTCT
GCTTTCCGCCATCGGCTCGCCGGCAGAACTTGAGTACGTCCGCAACGTGTGGACGGAACACGCGGCCGGG
CTTGTCTCCCTTCCCTTCCCGGTATCGGTTCATGGATTCGGTTAGATGGGAAACCGCCATCAGTACCAGG
TCGTAATCCCACACACTGGCCATGCCGGCCGGCCCTGCGGAAACCTCTACGTGCCCGTCTGGAAGCTCGT
AGCGGATCACCTCGCCAGCTCGTCGGTCACGCTTCGACAGACGGAAAACGGCCACGTCCATGATGCTGCG
ACTATCGCGGGTGCCCACGTCATAGAGCATCGGAACGAAAAAATCTGGTTGCTCGTCGCCCTTGGGCGGC
TTCCTAATCGACGGCGCACCGGCTGCCGGCGGTTGCCGGGATTCTTTGCGGATTCGATCAGCGGCCGCTT
GCCACGATTCACCGGGGCGTGCTTCTGCCTCGATGCGTTGCCGCTGGGCGGCCTGCGCGGCCTTCAACTT
CTCCACCAGGTCATCACCCAGCGCCGCGCCGATTTGTACCGGGCCGGATGGTTTGCGACCGTCACGCCGA
TTCCTCGGGCTTGGGGGTTCCAGTGCCATTGCAGGGCCGGCAGACAACCCAGCCGCTTACGCCTGGCCAA
CCGCCCGTTCCTCCACACATGGGGCATTCCACGGCGTCGGTGCCTGGTTGTTCTTGATTTTCCATGCCGC
CTCCTTTAGCCGCTAAAATTCATCTACTCATTTATTCATTTGCTCATTTACTCTGGTAGCTGCGCGATGT
ATTCAGATAGCAGCTCGGTAATGGTCTTGCCTTGGCGTACCGCGTACATCTTCAGCTTGGTGTGATCCTC
CGCCGGCAACTGAAAGTTGACCCGCTTCATGGCTGGCGTGTCTGCCAGGCTGGCCAACGTTGCAGCCTTG
CTGCTGCGTGCGCTCGGACGGCCGGCACTTAGCGTGTTTGTGCTTTTGCTCATTTTCTCTTTACCTCATT
AACTCAAATGAGTTTTGATTTAATTTCAGCGGCCAGCGCCTGGACCTCGCGGGCAGCGTCGCCCTCGGGT
TCTGATTCAAGAACGGTTGTGCCGGCGGCGGCAGTGCCTGGGTAGCTCACGCGCTGCGTGATACGGGACT
CAAGAATGGGCAGCTCGTACCCGGCCAGCGCCTCGGCAACCTCACCGCCGATGCGCGTGCCTTTGATCGC
CCGCGACACGACAAAGGCCGCTTGTAGCCTTCCATCCGTGACCTCAATGCGCTGCTTAACCAGCTCCACC
AGGTCGGCGGTGGCCCATATGTCGTAAGGGCTTGGCTGCACCGGAATCAGCACGAAGTCGGCTGCCTTGA
TCGCGGACACAGCCAAGTCCGCCGCCTGGGGCGCTCCGTCGATCACTACGAAGTCGCGCCGGCCGATGGC
CTTCACGTCGCGGTCAATCGTCGGGCGGTCGATGCCGACAACGGTTAGCGGTTGATCTTCCCGCACGGCC
GCCCAATCGCGGGCACTGCCCTGGGGATCGGAATCGACTAACAGAACATCGGCCCCGGCGAGTTGCAGGG
CGCGGGCTAGATGGGTTGCGATGGTCGTCTTGCCTGACCCGCCTTTCTGGTTAAGTACAGCGATAACCTT
CATGCGTTCCCCTTGCGTATTTGTTTATTTACTCATCGCATCATATACGCAGCGACCGCATGACGCAAGC
TGTTTTACTCAAATACACATCACCTTTTTAGACGGCGGCGCTCGGTTTCTTCAGCGGCCAAGCTGGCCGG
CCAGGCCGCCAGCTTGGCATCAGACAAACCGGCCAGGATTTCATGCAGCCGCACGGTTGAGACGTGCGCG
GGCGGCTCGAACACGTACCCGGCCGCGATCATCTCCGCCTCGATCTCTTCGGTAATGAAAAACGGTTCGT
CCTGGCCGTCCTGGTGCGGTTTCATGCTTGTTCCTCTTGGCGTTCATTCTCGGCGGCCGCCAGGGCGTCG
GCCTCGGTCAATGCGTCCTCACGGAAGGCACCGCGCCGCCTGGCCTCGGTGGGCGTCACTTCCTCGCTGC
GCTCAAGTGCGCGGTACAGGGTCGAGCGATGCACGCCAAGCAGTGCAGCCGCCTCTTTCACGGTGCGGCC
TTCCTGGTCGATCAGCTCGCGGGCGTGCGCGATCTGTGCCGGGGTGAGGGTAGGGCGGGGGCCAAACTTC
ACGCCTCGGGCCTTGGCGGCCTCGCGCCCGCTCCGGGTGCGGTCGATGATTAGGGAACGCTCGAACTCGG
CAATGCCGGCGAACACGGTCAACACCATGCGGCCGGCCGGCGTGGTGGTGTCGGCCCACGGCTCTGCCAG
GCTACGCAGGCCCGCGCCGGCCTCCTGGATGCGCTCGGCAATGTCCAGTAGGTCGCGGGTGCTGCGGGCC
AGGCGGTCTAGCCTGGTCACTGTCACAACGTCGCCAGGGCGTAGGTGGTCAAGCATCCTGGCCAGCTCCG
GGCGGTCGCGCCTGGTGCCGGTGATCTTCTCGGAAAACAGCTTGGTGCAGCCGGCCGCGTGCAGTTCGGC
CCGTTGGTTGGTCAAGTCCTGGTCGTCGGTGCTGACGCGGGCATAGCCCAGCAGGCCAGCGGCGGCGCTC
TTGTTCATGGCGTAATGTCTCCGGTTCTAGTCGCAAGTATTCTACTTTATGCGACTAAAACACGCGACAA
GAAAACGCCAGGAAAAGGGCAGGGCGGCAGCCTGTCGCGTAACTTAGGACTTGTGCGACATGTCGTTTTC
AGAAGACGGCTGCACTGAACGTCAGAAGCCGACTGCACTATAGCAGCGGAGGGGTTGGATCAAAGTACTT
TGATCCCGAGGGGAACCCTGTGGTTGGCATGCACATACAAATGGACGAACGGATAAACCTTTTCACGCCC
TTTTAAATATCCGTTATTCTAATAAACGCTCTTTTCTCTTAGGTTTACCCGCCAATATATCCTGTCAAAC
ACTGATAGTTTAAACTGAAGGCGGGAAACGACAATCTGATCCAAGCTCAAGCTAAGCTTGGGCCCGAGCG
GATAACAATTTCACACAGGAAACAGCTATGACCATGATTACGCCAAGCTATCAACTTTGTATAGAAAAGT
TGGAGAGAGGGAGATGTGTTTTTAAGGAGCTATAGAAGGATACAATACCGCTTCTTTGATTGGTATTCTA
ACTCAATGCGTTGCTTAAGAGTTGGTTAATCTATTTGAAATGTTGCGATTATAGTAGATCTTGTGCTCCC
ATCTTTAATATATCTTTTACACTTACTCCTTAGTTATACAAACATTAAACATCATAACTTCTAAGGTAAT
TGATACGTGCCAAATTTTCTAAACTCCATTAAATTTGGTTTGAAAGAAATTTCATGAAATTCCTCTAGTT
CGTTATAAATATTAGATAATTAGGTTTTGAGTAGCATTGTAGCTACCATGACCTATTTCCATTACATTTG
TAGGTTTAAAAGATCAAAGATGACTTGGGGTATCAATTAACGAGTGAGCATATATGCGAGCAAGGAAAGA
GATAAGTCAGAGTGTTTAAGGAAAGCAAGGCAAGAAAATTCACTTAGGGAGCCAAAACAAGGTCAATACT
CGATTACATCTCTAATTTAAGCTTGAGAACTTGATATATTCGAGACTCCTCAAGTATTTGTACTCCAAGT
GTCAATACTCGATTACATCTCTAATTTTCCAAATAAAGAAACTCGTAAGAAACAAACATTATTTATGTGT
AAACTTTCTGCATGGAGACAACTCAATTATAACGAAGCCCGGAAGAGGAACTATATATACTGTTTCTATT
TCCCTTTGACACGGTCCACACTATATTGCATACTTGTTTACTGCCAAATAAAAACAAGTATGTCCACGTG
GTTAAATAAAAACAAAAGAAAACTTTCTTTTTGTTCAAGTGATAGAAAGTTTCTTTACATTAATATAAAA
TAATATAAGTGTATTCCAAAAAGGTAAAAAAAAAAATAATAAGTTGTGGAAATTCAACCTCGTCTTAGTA
AAAAGCCGACCAAATCCGGTAGCCGTTTATAATAGCAAACAAATATTCTATTATTGTTGTGACGATAAAA
TCAATACACCCACACATGACAACTATATATAGCCTAAGTTGATATGCACAATTCATCAAATCAAATCAAA
ACAATTACATTTGCTAACTTGCTATTCCTTTGATTGAGATTTTATTCTAGGAAATAAAATTTTGACACTC
ATTTTTTTAAAGTTAATTTCTACATTTAGAGAGAAATATTTTCCAAAATCAAATTTTGATCAAGCAAGTT
TGTACAAAAAAGCAGGCTTCATGGAGATCGTTGAAGGATCTTCAACTTTGAATCTTGCCTTTGTGGCACA
AATCTTCCATGAAAGGAATGGTCTAAACAAGGATGGTAAGTATGCATTTGCGGAGATGATGACCGAAGAC
GTAGAGACTTGTAGAGATGAACGATGCTACCGGCTATGGATCAACAGCCTCGGGATTGACAGTTATGTCA
ATAATGTATTTGAAGATGTTAGAAATGGATGGATTCTTCTTGAGGTTCTTGACAAGGTCTCTCCCAGTTC
AGTCAACTGGAAGCATGCTTCCAAACCACCGATTAAGATGCCGTTTAGAAAAGTAGAGAACTGCAATCAA
GTCATAAAGATCGGGAAACAGCTAAAATTCTCACTTGTAAATGTAGCTGGAAATGACATAGTTCAAGGGA
ATAAGAAGCTCATTCTTGGTCTCTTATGGCAGTTGATGAGATTCCATATGCTCCAACTTCTCAAGAGTCT
CAGATCTCGGACACTAGGTAAAGAGATGACTGATGCAGATATCCTCAGCTGGGCCAACAGGAAAGTAAGA
ACAATGGGACGAAAATTGCAAATCGAGAGTTTCAAGGACAAGAGTCTATCGAGTGGGTTATTCTTCCTCA
ACCTTCTATGGGCGGTTGAACCAAGAGTTGTGAACTGGAATCTTGTCACCAAGGGTGAAACAGATGATGA
GAAGAGGTTGAATGCTACATACATAGTTAGTGTCGCAAGAAAGCTCGGTTGTTCGGTTTTCTTGTTACCT
GAAGATATCGTGGAGGTGAATCAGAAGATGATCCTAATTTTAACGGCAAGTATAATGTACTGGAGTCTTC
AGAGACATTCACGGGAGAGTTCAGATTCGTCGTCAACTCAGAGCACCACAACGACGTGCACCAGCACAGC
CTCGTCCCCTGCCCCATCTGTCACAGAAGAGGAGGAAGTCTCCTCATTGAGCGGTGAAGTCACGAGCTTG
GCCGTTGGTGATGCGGTTTCTGAAATCACCACGGTCTCAGAGGAAGCATCCATCGAAGACCCAGCTTTCT
TGTACAAAGTGGAAATGGTGAGCAAGGGCGAGGAGGATAACATGGCCATCATCAAGGAGTTCATGCGCTT
CAAGGTGCACATGGAGGGCTCCGTGAACGGCCACGAGTTCGAGATCGAGGGCGAGGGCGAGGGCCGCCCC
TACGAGGGCACCCAGACCGCCAAGCTGAAGGTGACCAAGGGTGGCCCCCTGCCCTTCGCCTGGGACATCC
TGTCCCCTCAGTTCATGTACGGCTCCAAGGCCTACGTGAAGCACCCCGCCGACATCCCCGACTACTTGAA
GCTGTCCTTCCCCGAGGGCTTCAAGTGGGAGCGCGTGATGAACTTCGAGGACGGCGGCGTGGTGACCGTG
ACCCAGGACTCCTCCCTGCAGGACGGCGAGTTCATCTACAAGGTGAAGCTGCGCGGCACCAACTTCCCCT
CCGACGGCCCCGTAATGCAGAAGAAGACCATGGGCTGGGAGGCCTCCTCCGAGCGGATGTACCCCGAGGA
CGGCGCCCTGAAGGGCGAGATCAAGCAGAGGCTGAAGCTGAAGGACGGCGGCCACTACGACGCTGAGGTC
AAGACCACCTACAAGGCCAAGAAGCCCGTGCAGCTGCCCGGCGCCTACAACGTCAACATCAAGTTGGACA
TCACCTCCCACAACGAGGACTACACCATCGTGGAACAGTACGAACGCGCCGAGGGCCGCCACTCCACCGG
CGGCATGGACGAGCTGTACAAGTAAGCAACTTTATTATACATAGTTGATAATTCACTGGCCGTCGTTTTA
CAACGTCGTGACTGGGAAAACGATCTAACTGACTAGCCGCGGCCATGGCGGCCGGGAGCGGCCATGCTAG
AGTCCGCAAAAATCACCAGTCTCTCTCTACAAATCTATCTCTCTCTATTTTTCTCCAGAATAATGTGTGA
GTAGTTCCCAGATAAGGGAATTAGGGTTCTTATAGGGTTTCGCTCATGTGTTGAGCATATAAGAAACCCT
TAGTATGTATTTGTATTTGTAAAATACTTCTATCAATAAAATTTCTAATTCCTAAAACCAAAATCCAGTG
ACCTGCAGGTCGACCATATGGGAGAGCTCGAATTATCATACATGAGAATTAAGGGAGTCACGTTATGACC
CCCGCCGATGACGCGGGACAAGCCGTTTTACGTTTGGAACTGACAGAACCGCAACGTTGAAGGAGCCACT
CAGCCGCGGGTTTCTGGAGTTTAATGAGCTAAGCACATACGTCAGAAACCATTATTGCGCGTTCAAAAGT
CGCCTAAGGTCACTATCAGCTAGCAAATATTTCTTGTCAAAAATGCTCCACTGACGTTCCATAAATTCCC
CTCGGTATCCAATTAGAGTCTCATATTCACTCTCAACTCGATCGAGGCATGATTGAACAAGATGGATTGC
ACGCAGGTTCTCCGGCCGCTTGGGTGGAGAGGCTATTCGGCTATGACTGGGCACAACAGACAATCGGCTG
CTCTGATGCCGCCGTGTTCCGGCTGTCAGCGCAGGGGCGCCCGGTTCTTTTTGTCAAGACCGACCTGTCC
GGTGCCCTGAATGAACTCCAAGACGAGGCAGCGCGGCTATCGTGGCTGGCCACGACGGGCGTTCCTTGCG
CAGCTGTGCTCGACGTTGTCACTGAAGCGGGAAGGGACTGGCTGCTATTGGGCGAAGTGCCGGGGCAGGA
TCTCCTGTCATCTCACCTTGCTCCTGCCGAGAAAGTATCCATCATGGCTGATGCAATGCGGCGGCTGCAT
ACGCTTGATCCGGCTACCTGCCCATTCGACCACCAAGCGAAACATCGCATCGAGCGAGCACGTACTCGGA
TGGAAGCCGGTCTTGTCGATCAGGATGATCTGGACGAAGAGCATCAGGGGCTCGCGCCAGCCGAACTGTT
CGCCAGGCTCAAGGCGCGGATGCCCGACGGCGAGGATCTCGTCGTGACCCACGGCGATGCCTGCTTGCCG
AATATCATGGTGGAAAATGGCCGCTTTTCTGGATTCATCGACTGTGGCCGGCTGGGTGTGGCGGACCGCT
ATCAGGACATAGCGTTGGCTACCCGTGATATTGCTGAAGAGCTTGGCGGCGAATGGGCTGACCGCTTCCT
CGTGCTTTACGGTATCGCCGCTCCCGATTCGCAGCGCATCGCCTTCTATCGCCTTCTTGACGAGTTCTTC
TGAGCGGGACTCTGGGGTTCGGACTCTAGCTAGAGTCAAGCAGATCGTTCAAACATTTGGCAATAAAGTT
TCTTAAGATTGAATCCTGTTGCCGGTCTTGCGATGATTATCATATAATTTCTGTTGAATTACGTTAAGCA
TGTAATAATTAACATGTAATGCATGACGTTATTTATGAGATGGGTTTTTATGATTAGAGTCCCGCAATTA
TACATTTAATACGCGATAGAAAACAAAATATAGCGCGCAAACTAGGATAAATTATCGCGCGCGGTGTCAT
CTATGTTACTAGATCGACCGGCATGCAAGCTGATAATTCAATTCGGCGTTAATTCAGTACATTAAAAACG
TCCGCAATGTGTTATTAAGTTGTCTAAGCGTCAATTTGTTTACACCACAATATATCCTGCCACCAGCCAG
CCAACAGCTCCCCGACCGGCAGCTCGGCACAAAATCACCACTCGATACAGGCAGCCCATCAGTCCGGGAC
GGCGTCAGCGGGAGAGCCGTTGTAAGGCGGCAGACTTTGCTCATGTTACCGATGCTATTCGGAAGAACGG
CAACTAAGCTGCCGGGTTTGAAACACGGATGATCTCGCGGAGGGTAGCATGTTGATTGTAACGATGACAG
AGCGTTGCTGCCTGTGATCA
Features (pLannotate 1.2.2; 22 found; start..end, strand, type, name):
    227..283     +  CDS            GmR (fragment): gentamycin acetyltransferase; aacC1; confers resistance to gentamycin
    294..1081    +  CDS            SmR (fragment): aminoglycoside adenylyltransferase (Murphy, 1985); aadA; confers resistance to spectinomycin and streptomycin
   1325..1913    +  rep_origin     ori: high-copy-number ColE1/pMB1/pBR322/pUC origin of replication
   2099..2239    -  misc_feature   bom: basis of mobility region from pBR322
   2341..2380    -  CDS            rop (fragment): Rop protein, which maintains plasmids at low copy number; rop
   2583..2777    -  rep_origin     pVS1 oriV: origin of replication for the Pseudomonas plasmid pVS1 (Heeb et al., 2000)
   2843..3911    -  CDS            pVS1 RepA (fragment): replication protein from the Pseudomonas plasmid pVS1 (Heeb et al., 2000)
   4344..4973    -  CDS            pVS1 StaA: stability protein from the Pseudomonas plasmid pVS1 (Heeb et al., 2000)
   5533..5934    -  CDS            Y4CG_SINFN (fragment): Protein inferred from homology: Swiss-Prot protein existence level 3. From Sinorhizobium fredii (strain NBRC 101917 / NGR234).
   6273..6297    -  misc_feature   RB T-DNA repeat: right border repeat from nopaline C58 T-DNA
   6422..6442    +  protein_bind   attB4: mutant version of attB; core recombination site for the Gateway® BP reaction BP Clonase™
   7625..7645    +  protein_bind   attB1: mutant version of attB; core recombination site for the Gateway® BP reaction BP Clonase™
   7654..8667    +  CDS            FIM1 (fragment): FIMB1_ARATH - Experimental evidence at protein level: Swiss-Prot protein existence level 1. Cross-links actin filaments (F-actin) in a calcium independent manner. Induces the formation of actin aggregates. Stabilizes and prevents F-actin depolymerization mediated by profilin. Key regulator of actin cytoarchitecture, probably involved in cell cycle, cell division, cell elongation and cytoplasmic tractus. From Arabidopsis thaliana (Mouse-ear cress).
   8672..8692    -  protein_bind   attB2: mutant version of attB; core recombination site for the Gateway® BP reaction BP Clonase™
   8695..9402    +  CDS            mCherry: mCherry is a basic (constitutively fluorescent) red fluorescent protein published in 2004, derived from Discosoma sp.. It is reported to be a very rapidly-maturing monomer with low acid sensitivity.
   9431..9471    +  CDS            lacZα (fragment): LacZα fragment of β-galactosidase; lacZ fragment
   9570..9729    +  polyA_signal   CaMV poly(A) signal (fragment): cauliflower mosaic virus polyadenylation signal
   9846..10025   +  promoter       NOS promoter: nopaline synthase promoter
  10059..10850   +  CDS            neo: KKA2_KLEPN - Also known as kan, nptII. Experimental evidence at protein level: Swiss-Prot protein existence level 1. Resistance to kanamycin, neomycin, paromomycin, ribostamycin, butirosin and gentamicin B. From Klebsiella pneumoniae.
  10893..11145   +  terminator     NOS terminator: nopaline synthase terminator and poly(A) signal
  11238..11262   -  misc_feature   LB T-DNA repeat: left border repeat from nopaline C58 T-DNA
  11500..137     -  CDS            int (fragment) (across the origin): INT2_ECOLX - Protein inferred from homology: Swiss-Prot protein existence level 3. Putative integrase believed to be involved in the insertion of antibiotic resistance genes into plasmids and transposons. From Escherichia coli.
