[The description below was written by a language model from this plasmid's Addgene catalogue record and pLannotate feature annotations shown in this document.]
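Description:
pCMB-ACTFr is an 11.5 kb plant binary expression vector built on the pK7m34GW MultiSite Gateway destination backbone, designed for Agrobacterium-mediated delivery of a T-DNA into plant cells. Outside the T-DNA borders it carries a high-copy ColE1/pUC-type origin with the pBR322 bom region for propagation in E. coli, and the pVS1 oriV, RepA and StaA functions that allow replication and stable maintenance in Agrobacterium. Bacterial selection relies on the aadA aminoglycoside adenylyltransferase gene, conferring spectinomycin/streptomycin resistance. Short fragments of a gentamycin resistance gene, an integrase and rop are also annotated and appear to be backbone remnants.

Between the nopaline-type right and left border repeats lies the reporter cassette, assembled by Gateway recombination. The roughly 1.2 kb interval between the attB4 and attB1 sites is not annotated in the feature table, but it corresponds in position to the MtBCP1 promoter named in the record. According to the associated publication title, the marker set uses both constitutive and arbuscular mycorrhiza-inducible promoters in Medicago truncatula. Downstream, between attB1 and attB2, is a fragment of about 1 kb from Arabidopsis thaliana Fimbrin1 encoding its second actin-binding domain (ABD2). This is followed across the attB2 site by mCherry as a C-terminal fusion partner and then a CaMV polyadenylation signal. A separate NOS promoter–nptII–NOS terminator unit provides kanamycin selection of transformed plant tissue. The fimbrin domain binds filamentous actin, so the fusion serves as a red live-cell marker of the F-actin cytoskeleton in cells where the MtBCP1 promoter is active.
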