Addgene plasmid #61192: pCMB-ACTFr
Purpose: Fluorescent reporter for F-actin AtFim-ABD2-mCherry expressed under MtBCP1 promoter
Depositing lab: Maria Harrison. Depositing organization: Boyce Thompson Institute for Plant Research, Inc. Publication: A set of fluorescent protein-based markers expressed from constitutive and arbuscular mycorrhiza-inducible promoters to label organelles, membranes and cytoskeletal elements in Medicago truncatula. Ivanov S, Harrison MJ. Plant J. 2014 Oct 20. doi: 10.1111/tpj.12706. PubMed 25329881.
Backbone
  Vector backbone: pK7m34GW
  Vector type: Plant Expression
  Selectable markers: Kanamycin
Growth in bacteria
  Bacterial resistance: Spectinomycin, 50 μg/mL
  Growth temperature: 37°C
  Growth strain: DH5alpha
  Copy number: High Copy
Gene/Insert
  Gene/Insert name: AtFimbrin1-ABD
  Insert size (bp): 1017
  Promoter: MtBCP1
  Tag / fusion protein: mCherry
  Cloning method: Gateway Cloning
  Sequencing primers: 5′ ATGGAGATCGTTGAAGGATCTT; 3′ TTCGATGGATGCTTCCTCTG
Terms and licenses: Academic/Nonprofit Terms; Industry Terms: Not Available to Industry
How to cite: pCMB-ACTFr was a gift from Maria Harrison (Addgene plasmid # 61192 ; http://n2t.net/addgene:61192 ; RRID:Addgene_61192)
