>Addgene plasmid #61192 | pCMB-ACTFr | addgene partial sequence | sequence record 104865 | Mombaerts mRFPup 5'-GTGGCCGTTCACGGAGCCCTCCATG-3'
GCTCACCATTTCCACTTTGTACAAGAAAGCTGGGTCTTCGATGGATGCTTCCTCTGAGACCGTGGTGATT
TCAGAAACCGCATCACCAACGGCCAAGCTCGTGACTTCACCGCTCAATGAGGAGACTTCCTCCTCTTCTG
TGACAGATGGGGCAGGGGACGAGGCTGTGCTGGTGCACGTCGTTGTGGTGCTCTGAGTTGACGACGAATC
TGAACTCTCCCGTGAATGTCTCTGAAGACTCCAGTACATTATACTTGCCGTTAAAATTAGGATCATCTTC
TGATTCACCTCCACGATATCTTCAGGTAACAAGAAAACCGAACAACCGAGCTTTCTTGCGACACTAACTA
TGTATGTAGCATTCAACCTCTTCTCATCATCTGTTTCACCCTTGGTGACAAGATTCCAGTTCACAACTCT
TGGTTCAACCGCCCATAGAAGGTTGAGGAAGAATAACCCACTCGATAGACTCTTGTCCTTGAAACTCTCG
ATTTGCAATTTTCGTCCCATTGTTCTTACTTTCCTGTTG
